Addgene plasmid #223592: pHR-dSV40-CD80-mGFP
Depositing lab: Enfu Hui. Publication: PD-L1:CD80 Cis-Heterodimer Triggers the Co-stimulatory Receptor CD28 While Repressing the Inhibitory PD-1 and CTLA-4 Pathways. Zhao Y, Lee CK, Lin CH, Gassen RB, Xu X, Huang Z, Xiao C, Bonorino C, Lu LF, Bui JD, Hui E. Immunity. 2019 Dec 17;51(6):1059-1073.e9. doi: 10.1016/j.immuni.2019.11.003. Epub 2019 Nov 19. PubMed 31757674.
Backbone
  Vector backbone: pHR
  Vector type: Lentiviral ; Mammalian Expression
Growth in bacteria
  Bacterial resistance: Ampicillin, 100 μg/mL
  Growth temperature: 37°C
  Growth strain: NEB Stable
  Copy number: High Copy
Gene/Insert
  Gene/Insert name: CD80
  Species: H. sapiens (human)
  Entrez Gene: CD80 (a.k.a. B7, B7-1, B7.1, BB1, CD28LG, CD28LG1, LAB7)
  Tag / fusion protein: mGFP (C terminal on insert)
  Cloning method: Gibson Cloning
  Sequencing primers: 5′ gcctctgcctctgagct; 3′ ccagaggttgattatcgataagc
Terms and licenses: Academic/Nonprofit Terms; Industry Terms: Not Available to Industry
Depositor comments: Plasmid lab code: L717
How to cite: pHR-dSV40-CD80-mGFP was a gift from Enfu Hui (Addgene plasmid # 223592 ; http://n2t.net/addgene:223592 ; RRID:Addgene_223592)
