[The description below was written by a language model from this plasmid's Addgene catalogue record and pLannotate feature annotations shown in this document.]
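Description:
pHR-dSV40-CD80-mGFP is a lentiviral transfer plasmid built on the pHR backbone for expressing human CD80 (B7-1) as a fluorescent fusion protein in mammalian cells. It is propagated in E. coli through a high-copy ColE1/pUC-type origin and selected with ampicillin via the β-lactamase gene. The bacterial portion also carries remnants typical of older pHR-type vectors: fragments of tetracycline resistance, rop and bom sequences, and an SV40 promoter–gpt cassette with the SV40 small t intron and poly(A) signal located outside the viral genome.

The packaged region runs from a truncated HIV-1 5' LTR through the Ψ packaging signal, a partial gag sequence, the Rev response element and the cPPT/CTS, to a self-inactivating ΔU3 3' LTR. These elements allow the RNA genome to be exported, encapsidated and integrated when the viral proteins are supplied in trans, while the U3 deletion disables LTR-driven transcription after integration. The internal expression cassette uses a short SV40 early promoter annotated at about 210 bp, compared with the 330 bp enhancer-plus-promoter copy elsewhere in the plasmid. This is consistent with the "dSV40" name denoting a shortened promoter, although the record does not define the term or its strength. The promoter drives the CD80 coding sequence joined through a short linker region to C-terminal mEGFP, the monomeric A206K variant that limits GFP-mediated clustering of membrane proteins. A WPRE follows to enhance transcript stability and expression.

The associated publication concerns the PD-L1:CD80 cis-heterodimer and its effects on CD28, PD-1 and CTLA-4 signalling. This suggests the construct is used to stably transduce cells with trackable, quantifiable CD80 for such receptor–ligand studies.
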