Features (pLannotate 1.2.2; 35 found; start..end, strand, type, name):
     38..106     +  CDS            nef (fragment): NEF_HV1Z2 - Experimental evidence at protein level: Swiss-Prot protein existence level 1. Extracellular Nef protein targets CD4(+) T-lymphocytes for apoptosis by interacting with CXCR4 surface receptors. From Human immunodeficiency virus type 1 group M subtype D (isolate Z2/CDC-Z34) (HIV-1).
    108..341     +  LTR            3' LTR (ΔU3): self-inactivating 3' long terminal repeat (LTR) from HIV-1
    366..384     -  promoter       SP6 promoter: promoter for bacteriophage SP6 RNA polymerase
    612..891     +  CDS            TcR (fragment): tetracycline efflux protein; tet; confers resistance to tetracycline
    892..940     -  misc_feature   bom (fragment): basis of mobility region from pBR322
   1042..1077    -  CDS            rop (fragment): Rop protein, which maintains plasmids at low copy number; rop
   1172..1276    +  promoter       AmpR promoter: bla
   1277..2137    +  CDS            AmpR: β-lactamase; bla; confers resistance to ampicillin, carbenicillin, and related antibiotics
   2308..2896    +  rep_origin     ori: high-copy-number ColE1/pMB1/pBR322/pUC origin of replication
   3079..3135    +  CDS            lacI (fragment): lac repressor; lacI; The lac repressor binds to the lac operator to inhibit transcription in E. coli. This inhibition can be relieved by adding lactose or isopropyl-β-D-thiogalactopyranoside (IPTG).
   3142..3471    +  promoter       SV40 promoter: SV40 enhancer and early promoter
   3671..3790    +  CDS            gpt (fragment): XGPT_ECOLI - Also known as gpp, gxu. Experimental evidence at protein level: Swiss-Prot protein existence level 1. Purine salvage pathway enzyme that catalyzes the transfer of the ribosyl-5-phosphate group from 5-phospho-alpha-D-ribose 1- diphosphate (PRPP) to the N9 position of the 6-oxopurines guanine and xanthine to form the corresponding ribonucleotides GMP (guanosine 5'- monophosphate) and XMP (xanthosine 5'-monophosphate), with the release of PPi. To a lesser extent, also acts on hypoxanthine (PubMed:9100006, PubMed:3886014). Does not ribophosphorylate adenine (PubMed:3886014). From Esch
   3790..4125    +  CDS            gpt (fragment): XGPT_ECOLI - Also known as gpp, gxu. Experimental evidence at protein level: Swiss-Prot protein existence level 1. Purine salvage pathway enzyme that catalyzes the transfer of the ribosyl-5-phosphate group from 5-phospho-alpha-D-ribose 1- diphosphate (PRPP) to the N9 position of the 6-oxopurines guanine and xanthine to form the corresponding ribonucleotides GMP (guanosine 5'- monophosphate) and XMP (xanthosine 5'-monophosphate), with the release of PPi. To a lesser extent, also acts on hypoxanthine (PubMed:9100006, PubMed:3886014). Does not ribophosphorylate adenine (PubMed:3886014). From Esch
   4220..4525    +  CDS            frsA (fragment): FRSA_ECOLI - Also known as yafA. Experimental evidence at protein level: Swiss-Prot protein existence level 1. Catalyzes the hydrolysis of esters (PubMed:15808744). Displays esterase activity toward pNP-butyrate (PubMed:15808744). May stimulate mixed-acid fermentation by acting as a fermentation/respiration switch that down-regulates respiration and up- regulates fermentation rates (PubMed:15169777). From Escherichia coli (strain K12).
   4529..4603    +  CDS            small t antigen (fragment): SV40 (simian virus 40) small t antigen
   4605..4670    +  intron         small t intron: SV40 (simian virus 40) small t antigen intron
   4800..4820    +  CDS            SV40 NLS: nuclear localization signal of SV40 (simian virus 40) large T antigen
   5139..5222    +  CDS            large T antigen (fragment): large T antigen from SV40 (simian virus 40)
   5245..5379    +  polyA_signal   SV40 poly(A) signal: SV40 polyadenylation signal
   5546..5875    +  CDS            nef (fragment): NEF_HV1BR - Experimental evidence at protein level: Swiss-Prot protein existence level 1. Extracellular Nef protein targets CD4(+) T-lymphocytes for apoptosis by interacting with CXCR4 surface receptors (PubMed:14990729). From Human immunodeficiency virus type 1 group M subtype B (isolate BRU/LAI) (HIV-1).
   5923..6180    +  LTR            5' LTR (truncated): truncated 5' long terminal repeat (LTR) from HIV-1
   6227..6352    +  misc_feature   HIV-1 Ψ: packaging signal of human immunodeficiency virus type 1
   6336..6674    +  CDS            HIV-1 gag (fragment): gag protein from human immunodeficiency virus 1; gag
   6849..7082    +  misc_feature   RRE: The Rev response element (RRE) of HIV-1 allows for Rev-dependent mRNA export from the nucleus to the cytoplasm.
   7459..7559    +  CDS            Rev (fragment): human immunodeficiency virus 1 (HIV-1) Rev protein; rev; enhances nuclear export of unspliced and incompletely spliced viral mRNAs
   7596..7713    +  misc_feature   cPPT/CTS: central polypurine tract and central termination sequence of HIV-1
   7750..7769    -  misc_feature   MCS (fragment): pBluescript multiple cloning site
   7771..7981    +  promoter       SV40 promoter: SV40 early promoter
   7990..8853    +  CDS            CD80: CD80_HUMAN - Also known as CD28LG, CD28LG1, LAB7. Experimental evidence at protein level: Swiss-Prot protein existence level 1. (Microbial infection) Acts as a receptor for adenovirus subgroup B. From Homo sapiens (Human).
   8876..8903    +  misc_feature   MCS (fragment): multiple cloning site
   8911..9630    +  CDS            mEGFP: enhanced GFP with monomerizing A206K mutation (Zacharias et al., 2002) mammalian codon-optimized
   9642..9672    +  misc_feature   MCS (fragment): pUC18/19 multiple cloning site
   9673..9691    +  misc_feature   MCS (fragment): pBluescript multiple cloning site
   9691..10279   +  misc_feature   WPRE: woodchuck hepatitis virus posttranscriptional regulatory element
  10280..21      +  misc_feature   MCS (fragment) (across the origin): pBluescript multiple cloning site
>Addgene plasmid #223592 | pHR-dSV40-CD80-mGFP | addgene full sequence | sequence record 444046 | Addgene NGS Result
CGATACCGTCGACCTCGAGGGAATTAATTCGAGCTCGGTACCTTTAAGACCAATGACTTACAAGGCAGCT
GTAGATCTTAGCCACTTTTTAAAAGAAAAGGGGGGACTGGAAGGGCTAATTCACTCCCAACGAAGACAAG
ATCTGCTTTTTGCTTGTACTGGGTCTCTCTGGTTAGACCAGATCTGAGCCTGGGAGCTCTCTGGCTAACT
AGGGAACCCACTGCTTAAGCCTCAATAAAGCTTGCCTTGAGTGCTTCAAGTAGTGTGTGCCCGTCTGTTG
TGTGACTCTGGTAACTAGAGATCCCTCAGACCCTTTTAGTCAGTGTGGAAAATCTCTAGCAGCATCTAGA
ATTAATTCCGTGTATTCTATAGTGTCACCTAAATCGTATGTGTATGATACATAAGGTTATGTATTAATTG
TAGCCGCGTTCTAACGACAATATGTACAAGCCTAATTGTGTAGCATCTGGCTTACTGAAGCAGACCCTAT
CATCTCTCTCGTAAACTGCCGTCAGAGTCGGTTTGGTTGGACGAACCTTCTGAGTTTCTGGTAACGCCGT
CCCGCACCCGGAAATGGTCAGCGAACCAATCAGCAGGGTCATCGCTAGCCAGATCCTCTACGCCGGACGC
ATCGTGGCCGGCATCACCGGCGCCACAGGTGCGGTTGCTGGCGCCTATATCGCCGACATCACCGATGGGG
AAGATCGGGCTCGCCACTTCGGGCTCATGAGCGCTTGTTTCGGCGTGGGTATGGTGGCAGGCCCCGTGGC
CGGGGGACTGTTGGGCGCCATCTCCTTGCATGCACCATTCCTTGCGGCGGCGGTGCTCAACGGCCTCAAC
CTACTACTGGGCTGCTTCCTAATGCAGGAGTCGCATAAGGGAGAGCGTCGAATGGTGCACTCTCAGTACA
ATCTGCTCTGATGCCGCATAGTTAAGCCAGCCCCGACACCCGCCAACACCCGCTGACGCGCCCTGACGGG
CTTGTCTGCTCCCGGCATCCGCTTACAGACAAGCTGTGACCGTCTCCGGGAGCTGCATGTGTCAGAGGTT
TTCACCGTCATCACCGAAACGCGCGAGACGAAAGGGCCTCGTGATACGCCTATTTTTATAGGTTAATGTC
ATGATAATAATGGTTTCTTAGACGTCAGGTGGCACTTTTCGGGGAAATGTGCGCGGAACCCCTATTTGTT
TATTTTTCTAAATACATTCAAATATGTATCCGCTCATGAGACAATAACCCTGATAAATGCTTCAATAATA
TTGAAAAAGGAAGAGTATGAGTATTCAACATTTCCGTGTCGCCCTTATTCCCTTTTTTGCGGCATTTTGC
CTTCCTGTTTTTGCTCACCCAGAAACGCTGGTGAAAGTAAAAGATGCTGAAGATCAGTTGGGTGCACGAG
TGGGTTACATCGAACTGGATCTCAACAGCGGTAAGATCCTTGAGAGTTTTCGCCCCGAAGAACGTTTTCC
AATGATGAGCACTTTTAAAGTTCTGCTATGTGGCGCGGTATTATCCCGTATTGACGCCGGGCAAGAGCAA
CTCGGTCGCCGCATACACTATTCTCAGAATGACTTGGTTGAGTACTCACCAGTCACAGAAAAGCATCTTA
CGGATGGCATGACAGTAAGAGAATTATGCAGTGCTGCCATAACCATGAGTGATAACACTGCGGCCAACTT
ACTTCTGACAACGATCGGAGGACCGAAGGAGCTAACCGCTTTTTTGCACAACATGGGGGATCATGTAACT
CGCCTTGATCGTTGGGAACCGGAGCTGAATGAAGCCATACCAAACGACGAGCGTGACACCACGATGCCTG
TAGCAATGGCAACAACGTTGCGCAAACTATTAACTGGCGAACTACTTACTCTAGCTTCCCGGCAACAATT
AATAGACTGGATGGAGGCGGATAAAGTTGCAGGACCACTTCTGCGCTCGGCCCTTCCGGCTGGCTGGTTT
ATTGCTGATAAATCTGGAGCCGGTGAGCGTGGGTCTCGCGGTATCATTGCAGCACTGGGGCCAGATGGTA
AGCCCTCCCGTATCGTAGTTATCTACACGACGGGGAGTCAGGCAACTATGGATGAACGAAATAGACAGAT
CGCTGAGATAGGTGCCTCACTGATTAAGCATTGGTAACTGTCAGACCAAGTTTACTCATATATACTTTAG
ATTGATTTAAAACTTCATTTTTAATTTAAAAGGATCTAGGTGAAGATCCTTTTTGATAATCTCATGACCA
AAATCCCTTAACGTGAGTTTTCGTTCCACTGAGCGTCAGACCCCGTAGAAAAGATCAAAGGATCTTCTTG
AGATCCTTTTTTTCTGCGCGTAATCTGCTGCTTGCAAACAAAAAAACCACCGCTACCAGCGGTGGTTTGT
TTGCCGGATCAAGAGCTACCAACTCTTTTTCCGAAGGTAACTGGCTTCAGCAGAGCGCAGATACCAAATA
CTGTTCTTCTAGTGTAGCCGTAGTTAGGCCACCACTTCAAGAACTCTGTAGCACCGCCTACATACCTCGC
TCTGCTAATCCTGTTACCAGTGGCTGCTGCCAGTGGCGATAAGTCGTGTCTTACCGGGTTGGACTCAAGA
CGATAGTTACCGGATAAGGCGCAGCGGTCGGGCTGAACGGGGGGTTCGTGCACACAGCCCAGCTTGGAGC
GAACGACCTACACCGAACTGAGATACCTACAGCGTGAGCTATGAGAAAGCGCCACGCTTCCCGAAGGGAG
AAAGGCGGACAGGTATCCGGTAAGCGGCAGGGTCGGAACAGGAGAGCGCACGAGGGAGCTTCCAGGGGGA
AACGCCTGGTATCTTTATAGTCCTGTCGGGTTTCGCCACCTCTGACTTGAGCGTCGATTTTTGTGATGCT
CGTCAGGGGGGCGGAGCCTATGGAAAAACGCCAGCAACGCGGCCTTTTTACGGTTCCTGGCCTTTTGCTG
GCCTTTTGCTCACATGTTCTTTCCTGCGTTATCCCCTGATTCTGTGGATAACCGTATTACCGCCTTTGAG
TGAGCTGATACCGCTCGCCGCAGCCGAACGACCGAGCGCAGCGAGTCAGTGAGCGAGGAAGCGGAAGAGC
GCCCAATACGCAAACCGCCTCTCCCCGCGCGTTGGCCGATTCATTAATGCAGCTGTGGAATGTGTGTCAG
TTAGGGTGTGGAAAGTCCCCAGGCTCCCCAGCAGGCAGAAGTATGCAAAGCATGCATCTCAATTAGTCAG
CAACCAGGTGTGGAAAGTCCCCAGGCTCCCCAGCAGGCAGAAGTATGCAAAGCATGCATCTCAATTAGTC
AGCAACCATAGTCCCGCCCCTAACTCCGCCCATCCCGCCCCTAACTCCGCCCAGTTCCGCCCATTCTCCG
CCCCATGGCTGACTAATTTTTTTTATTTATGCAGAGGCCGAGGCCGCCTCGGCCTCTGAGCTATTCCAGA
AGTAGTGAGGAGGCTTTTTTGGAGGCCTAGGCTTTTGCAAAAAGCTTGGACACAAGACAGGCTTGCGAGA
TATGTTTGAGAATACCACTTTATCCCGCGTCAGGGAGAGGCAGTGCGTAAAAAGACGCGGACTCATGTGA
AATACTGGTTTTTAGTGCGCCAGATCTCTATAATCTCGCGCAACCTATTTTCCCCTCGAACACTTTTTAA
GCCGTAGATAAACAGGCTGGGACACTTCACATGAGCGAAAAATACATCGTCACCTGGGACATGTTGCAGA
TCCATGCACGTAAACTCGCAAGCCGACTGATGCCTTCTGAACAATGGAAAGGCATTATTGCCGTAAGCCG
TGGCGGTCTGTACCGGGTGCGTTACTGGCGCGTGAACTGGGTATTCGTCATGTCGATACCGTTTGTATTT
CCAGCTACGATCACGACAACCAGCGCGAGCTTAAAGTGCTGAAACGCGCAGAAGGCGATGGCGAAGGCTT
CATCGTTATTGATGACCTGGTGGATACCGGTGGTACTGCGGTTGCGATTCGTGAAATGTATCCAAAAGCG
CACTTTGTCACCATCTTCGCAAAACCGGCTGGTCGTCCGCTGGTTGATGACTATGTTGTTGATATCCCGC
AAGATACCTGGATTGAACAGCCGTGGGATATGGGCGTCGTATTCGTCCCGCCAATCTCCGGTCGCTAATC
TTTTCAACGCCTGGCACTGCCGGGCGTTGTTCTTTTTAACTTCAGGCGGGTTACAATAGTTTCCAGTAAG
TATTCTGGAGGCTGCATCCATGACACAGGCAAACCTGAGCGAAACCCTGTTCAAACCCCGCTTTAAACAT
CCTGAAACCTCGACGCTAGTCCGCCGCTTTAATCACGGCGCACAACCGCCTGTGCAGTCGGCCCTTGATG
GTAAAACCATCCCTCACTGGTATCGCATGATTAACCGTCTGATGTGGATCTGGCGCGGCATTGACCCACG
CGAAATCCTCGACGTCCAGGCACGTATTGTGATGAGCGATGCCGAACGTACCGACGATGATTTATACGAT
ACGGTGATTGGCTACCGTGGCGGCAACTGGATTTATGAGTGGGCCCCGGATCTTTGTGAAGGAACCTTAC
TTCTGTGGTGTGACATAATTGGACAAACTACCTACAGAGATTTAAAGCTCTAAGGTAAATATAAAATTTT
TAAGTGTATAATGTGTTAAACTACTGATTCTAATTGTTTGTGTATTTTAGATTCCAACCTATGGAACTGA
TGAATGGGAGCAGTGGTGGAATGCCTTTAATGAGGAAAACCTGTTTTGCTCAGAAGAAATGCCATCTAGT
GATGATGAGGCTACTGCTGACTCTCAACATTCTACTCCTCCAAAAAAGAAGAGAAAGGTAGAAGACCCCA
AGGACTTTCCTTCAGAATTGCTAAGTTTTTTGAGTCATGCTGTGTTTAGTAATAGAACTCTTGCTTGCTT
TGCTATTTACACCACAAAGGAAAAAGCTGCACTGCTATACAAGAAAATTATGGAAAAATATTCTGTAACC
TTTATAAGTAGGCATAACAGTTATAATCATAACATACTGTTTTTTCTTACTCCACACAGGCATAGAGTGT
CTGCTATTAATAACTATGCTCAAAAATTGTGTACCTTTAGCTTTTTAATTTGTAAAGGGGTTAATAAGGA
ATATTTGATGTATAGTGCCTTGACTAGAGATCATAATCAGCCATACCACATTTGTAGAGGTTTTACTTGC
TTTAAAAAACCTCCCACACCTCCCCCTGAACCTGAAACATAAAATGAATGCAATTGTTGTTGTTAACTTG
TTTATTGCAGCTTATAATGGTTACAAATAAAGCAATAGCATCACAAATTTCACAAATAAAGCATTTTTTT
CACTGCATTCTAGTTGTGGTTTGTCCAAACTCATCAATGTATCTTATCATGTCTGGATCAACTGGATAAC
TCAAGCTAACCAAAATCATCCCAAACTTCCCACCCCATACCCTATTACCACTGCCAATTACCTGTGGTTT
CATTTACTCTAAACCTGTGATTCCTCTGAATTATTTTCATTTTAAAGAAATTGTATTTGTTAAATATGTA
CTACAAACTTAGTAGTTGGAAGGGCTAATTCACTCCCAAAGAAGACAAGATATCCTTGATCTGTGGATCT
ACCACACACAAGGCTACTTCCCTGATTAGCAGAACTACACACCAGGGCCAGGGGTCAGATATCCACTGAC
CTTTGGATGGTGCTACAAGCTAGTACCAGTTGAGCCAGATAAGGTAGAAGAGGCCAATAAAGGAGAGAAC
ACCAGCTTGTTACACCCTGTGAGCCTGCATGGGATGGATGACCCGGAGAGAGAAGTGTTAGAGTGGAGGT
TTGACAGCCGCCTAGCATTTCATCACGTGGCCCGAGAGCTGCATCCGGAGTACTTCAAGAACTGCTGATA
TCGAGCTTGCTACAAGGGACTTTCCGCTGGGGACTTTCCAGGGAGGCGTGGCCTGGGCGGGACTGGGGAG
TGGCGAGCCCTCAGATCCTGCATATAAGCAGCTGCTTTTTGCCTGTACTGGGTCTCTCTGGTTAGACCAG
ATCTGAGCCTGGGAGCTCTCTGGCTAACTAGGGAACCCACTGCTTAAGCCTCAATAAAGCTTGCCTTGAG
TGCTTCAAGTAGTGTGTGCCCGTCTGTTGTGTGACTCTGGTAACTAGAGATCCCTCAGACCCTTTTAGTC
AGTGTGGAAAATCTCTAGCAGTGGCGCCCGAACAGGGACTTGAAAGCGAAAGGGAAACCAGAGGAGCTCT
CTCGACGCAGGACTCGGCTTGCTGAAGCGCGCACGGCAAGAGGCGAGGGGCGGCGACTGGTGAGTACGCC
AAAAATTTTGACTAGCGGAGGCTAGAAGGAGAGAGATGGGTGCGAGAGCGTCAGTATTAAGCGGGGGAGA
ATTAGATCGCGATGGGAAAAAATTCGGTTAAGGCCAGGGGGAAAGAAAAAATATAAATTAAAACATATAG
TATGGGCAAGCAGGGAGCTAGAACGATTCGCAGTTAATCCTGGCCTGTTAGAAACATCAGAAGGCTGTAG
ACAAATACTGGGACAGCTACAACCATCCCTTCAGACAGGATCAGAAGAACTTAGATCATTATATAATACA
GTAGCAACCCTCTATTGTGTGCATCAAAGGATAGAGATAAAAGACACCAAGGAAGCTTTAGACAAGATAG
AGGAAGAGCAAAACAAAAGTAAGACCACCGCACAGCAAGCGGCCGGCCGCTGATCTTCAGACCTGGAGGA
GGAGATATGAGGGACAATTGGAGAAGTGAATTATATAAATATAAAGTAGTAAAAATTGAACCATTAGGAG
TAGCACCCACCAAGGCAAAGAGAAGAGTGGTGCAGAGAGAAAAAAGAGCAGTGGGAATAGGAGCTTTGTT
CCTTGGGTTCTTGGGAGCAGCAGGAAGCACTATGGGCGCAGCGTCAATGACGCTGACGGTACAGGCCAGA
CAATTATTGTCTGGTATAGTGCAGCAGCAGAACAATTTGCTGAGGGCTATTGAGGCGCAACAGCATCTGT
TGCAACTCACAGTCTGGGGCATCAAGCAGCTCCAGGCAAGAATCCTGGCTGTGGAAAGATACCTAAAGGA
TCAACAGCTCCTGGGGATTTGGGGTTGCTCTGGAAAACTCATTTGCACCACTGCTGTGCCTTGGAATGCT
AGTTGGAGTAATAAATCTCTGGAACAGATTTGGAATCACACGACCTGGATGGAGTGGGACAGAGAAATTA
ACAATTACACAAGCTTAATACACTCCTTAATTGAAGAATCGCAAAACCAGCAAGAAAAGAATGAACAAGA
ATTATTGGAATTAGATAAATGGGCAAGTTTGTGGAATTGGTTTAACATAACAAATTGGCTGTGGTATATA
AAATTATTCATAATGATAGTAGGAGGCTTGGTAGGTTTAAGAATAGTTTTTGCTGTACTTTCTATAGTGA
ATAGAGTTAGGCAGGGATATTCACCATTATCGTTTCAGACCCACCTCCCAACCCCGAGGGGACCCGACAG
GCCCGAAGGAATAGAAGAAGAAGGTGGAGAGAGAGACAGAGACAGATCCATTCGATTAGTGAACGGATCT
CGACGGTATCGCCAAATGGCAGTATTCATCCACAATTTTAAAAGAAAAGGGGGGATTGGGGGGTACAGTG
CAGGGGAAAGAATAGTAGACATAATAGCAACAGACATACAAACTAAAGAATTACAAAAACAAATTACAAA
AATTCAAAATTTTCGGGTTTATTACAGGGACAGCAGAGATCCAGTTTGGATCGATAAGCTTGATATCGAG
GCAGGCAGAAGTATGCAAAGCATGCATCTCAATTAGTCAGCAACCATAGTCCCGCCCCTAACTCCGCCCA
TCCCGCCCCTAACTCCGCCCAGTTCCGCCCATTCTCCGCCCCATGGCTGACTAATTTTTTTTATTTATGC
AGAGGCCGAGGCCGCCTCGGCCTCTGAGCTATTCCAGAAGTAGTGAGGAGGCTTTTTTGGAGGCCTAGGC
TGAATTCTCATGGGCCACACACGGAGGCAGGGAACATCACCATCCAAGTGTCCATACCTCAATTTCTTTC
AGCTCTTGGTGCTGGCTGGTCTTTCTCACTTCTGTTCAGGTGTTATCCACGTGACCAAGGAAGTGAAAGA
AGTGGCAACGCTGTCCTGTGGTCACAATGTTTCTGTTGAAGAGCTGGCACAAACTCGCATCTACTGGCAA
AAGGAGAAGAAAATGGTGCTGACTATGATGTCTGGGGACATGAATATATGGCCCGAGTACAAGAACCGGA
CCATCTTTGATATCACTAATAACCTCTCCATTGTGATCCTGGCTCTGCGCCCATCTGACGAGGGCACATA
CGAGTGTGTTGTTCTGAAGTATGAAAAAGACGCTTTCAAGCGGGAACACCTGGCTGAAGTGACGTTATCA
GTCAAAGCTGACTTCCCTACACCTAGTATATCTGACTTTGAAATTCCAACTTCTAATATTAGAAGGATAA
TTTGCTCAACCTCTGGAGGTTTTCCAGAGCCTCACCTCTCCTGGTTGGAAAATGGAGAAGAATTAAATGC
CATCAACACAACAGTTTCCCAAGATCCTGAAACTGAGCTCTATGCTGTTAGCAGCAAACTGGATTTCAAT
ATGACAACCAACCACAGCTTCATGTGTCTCATCAAGTATGGACATTTAAGAGTGAATCAGACCTTCAACT
GGAATACAACCAAGCAAGAGCATTTTCCTGATAACCTGCTCCCATCCTGGGCCATTACCTTAATCTCAGT
AAATGGAATTTTTGTGATATGCTGCCTGACCTACTGCTTTGCCCCAAGATGCAGAGAGAGAAGGAGGAAT
GAGAGATTGAGAAGGGAAAGTGTACGCCCTGTACGTCTGCAGGATATCAAGCTTGCGGTACCGCGGGCCC
GGGATCCACCGGTCGCCACCATGGTGAGCAAGGGCGAGGAGCTGTTCACCGGGGTGGTGCCCATCCTGGT
CGAGCTGGACGGCGACGTAAACGGCCACAAGTTCAGCGTGTCCGGCGAGGGCGAGGGCGATGCCACCTAC
GGCAAGCTGACCCTGAAGTTCATCTGCACCACCGGCAAGCTGCCCGTGCCCTGGCCCACCCTCGTGACCA
CCCTGACCTACGGCGTGCAGTGCTTCAGCCGCTACCCCGACCACATGAAGCAGCACGACTTCTTCAAGTC
CGCCATGCCCGAAGGCTACGTCCAGGAGCGCACCATCTTCTTCAAGGACGACGGCAACTACAAGACCCGC
GCCGAGGTGAAGTTCGAGGGCGACACCCTGGTGAACCGCATCGAGCTGAAGGGCATCGACTTCAAGGAGG
ACGGCAACATCCTGGGGCACAAGCTGGAGTACAACTACAACAGCCACAACGTCTATATCATGGCCGACAA
GCAGAAGAACGGCATCAAGGTGAACTTCAAGATCCGCCACAACATCGAGGACGGCAGCGTGCAGCTCGCC
GACCACTACCAGCAGAACACCCCCATCGGCGACGGCCCCGTGCTGCTGCCCGACAACCACTACCTGAGCA
CCCAGTCCAAGCTGAGCAAAGACCCCAACGAGAAGCGCGATCACATGGTCCTGCTGGAGTTCGTGACCGC
CGCCGGGATCACTCTCGGCATGGACGAGCTGTACAAGTAAAGCGGCCGCGACTCTAGAGTCGACCTGCAG
GCATGCAAGCTTGATATCAAGCTTATCGATAATCAACCTCTGGATTACAAAATTTGTGAAAGATTGACTG
GTATTCTTAACTATGTTGCTCCTTTTACGCTATGTGGATACGCTGCTTTAATGCCTTTGTATCATGCTAT
TGCTTCCCGTATGGCTTTCATTTTCTCCTCCTTGTATAAATCCTGGTTGCTGTCTCTTTATGAGGAGTTG
TGGCCCGTTGTCAGGCAACGTGGCGTGGTGTGCACTGTGTTTGCTGACGCAACCCCCACTGGTTGGGGCA
TTGCCACCACCTGTCAGCTCCTTTCCGGGACTTTCGCTTTCCCCCTCCCTATTGCCACGGCGGAACTCAT
CGCCGCCTGCCTTGCCCGCTGCTGGACAGGGGCTCGGCTGTTGGGCACTGACAATTCCGTGGTGTTGTCG
GGGAAATCATCGTCCTTTCCTTGGCTGCTCGCCTGTGTTGCCACCTGGATTCTGCGCGGGACGTCCTTCT
GCTACGTCCCTTCGGCCCTCAATCCAGCGGACCTTCCTTCCCGCGGCCTGCTGCCGGCTCTGCGGCCTCT
TCCGCGTCTTCGCCTTCGCCCTCAGACGAGTCGGATCTCCCTTTGGGCCGCCTCCCCGCAT
